>Addgene plasmid #229928 | AiP14981 - pAAV-AiE1391h-minBG-SYFP2-P2A-3XFLAG-10aa-H2B-WPRE3-BGHpA (Alias: CN4981) | addgene full sequence | sequence record 460625 | Addgene NGS Result
CCTGCAGGCAGCTGCGCGCTCGCTCGCTCACTGAGGCCGCCCGGGCGTCGGGCGACCTTTGGTCGCCCGG
CCTCAGTGAGCGAGCGAGCGCGCAGAGAGGGAGTGGCCAACTCCATCACTAGGGGTTCCTGCGGCCGCAC
GCGTCACTGTGATGCTTCTAAGAGCTTTAAACTTGTAAATAACCCCTCCCAGAAGCGCAAATCTCCATAT
CTTAATATCATGAAAGCTGGAACTGTAAAATAAAATCTGTTAGCAGCTGAAATCTTAATGAGGTTCTACA
AAGAAGAGGCTTTTCTGCAATGACTCAATGCATGGAAACAGTTGAGTAATTATAAATGCATGGGCTGAAT
GTGAGTTGGCAAATATAATACCACAGAATGTACCCAGAACTAGGGTTGTCCCAGTTCAAATGAGACTATA
TTCCTTTACCAGTACAGGCAAACAACTAACCTGAAATGTCTTTGGCTAAGAGATAGGTGTGAGCCCATAA
AATTATGTCCCTTGACTCCTCATTTACATGGTGACAATCTGTTCTGGCCCACCAGCAGCCTGTTCAACAA
CAAAGCACTTCAGAAAGAGCTCTGCATAATATTGGTTTCATCAGACATAATAGAAGCCAATGGAGCTCGG
GCTGGGCATAAAAGTCAGGGCAGAGCCATCTATTGCTTACATTTGCTTCTGGGATCCAGATCTTTCGAAG
CTAGCGCTACCGGTCGCCACCATGGTCTCCAAGGGCGAGGAGCTGTTCACCGGGGTGGTGCCCATCCTGG
TCGAGCTGGACGGCGATGTCAACGGCCACAAGTTCAGCGTGTCCGGCGAGGGCGAGGGCGATGCCACCTA
CGGCAAGCTGACCCTGAAGCTGATCTGCACCACCGGCAAGCTGCCCGTGCCCTGGCCCACCCTCGTGACC
ACCCTGGGCTACGGCGTGCAGTGCTTCGCCCGCTACCCCGACCACATGAAGCAGCACGACTTCTTCAAGT
CCGCCATGCCCGAAGGCTACGTCCAGGAGCGCACCATCTTCTTCAAAGACGACGGCAACTACAAGACCCG
CGCCGAGGTGAAGTTCGAGGGCGACACCCTGGTGAACCGCATCGAGCTGAAGGGCATCGACTTCAAGGAG
GACGGCAACATCCTGGGGCACAAGCTGGAGTACAACTACAACAGCCACAACGTCTATATCACCGCCGACA
AGCAGAAGAACGGCATCAAGGCCAACTTCAAGATCCGCCACAACATCGAGGACGGCGGCGTGCAGCTCGC
CGACCACTACCAGCAGAACACCCCCATCGGCGACGGCCCCGTGCTGCTGCCCGACAACCACTACCTGAGC
TACCAGTCCAAGCTGAGCAAAGACCCCAACGAGAAGCGCGATCACATGGTCCTGCTGGAGTTCGTGACCG
CCGCCGGGATCACTCTCGGCATGGACGAGCTGTACAAGGGCTCTGGTGCTACCAACTTCTCACTGTTGAA
ACAGGCAGGGGATGTAGAGGAGAATCCAGGGCCTGGTGCTAGTGGAGACTACAAAGACCATGACGGAGAT
TATAAAGATCATGACATCGATTACAAGGATGACGATGACAAGTCCGGACTCAGATCTGGAGGCTCCGGAG
GCCCAGAGCCAGCGAAGTCTGCTCCCGCCCCGAAAAAGGGCTCCAAGAAGGCGGTGACTAAGGCGCAGAA
GAAAGGCGGCAAGAAGCGCAAGCGCAGCCGCAAGGAGAGCTATTCCATCTATGTGTATAAGGTTCTGAAG
CAGGTCCACCCTGACACCGGCATTTCGTCCAAGGCCATGGGCATCATGAACTCGTTTGTGAACGACATTT
TCGAGCGCATCGCAGGTGAGGCTTCCCGCCTGGCGCATTACAACAAGCGCTCGACCATCACCTCCAGGGA
GATCCAGACGGCCGTGCGCCTGCTGCTGCCTGGGGAGTTGGCCAAGCACGCCGTGTCCGAGGGTACTAAG
GCCATCACCAAGTACACCAGCGCTAAGTAATGAGGCGCGCCGCGGCCGCGAATTCGATATCATAATCAAC
CTCTGGATTACAAAATTTGTGAAAGATTGACTGGTATTCTTAACTATGTTGCTCCTTTTACGCTATGTGG
ATACGCTGCTTTAATGCCTTTGTATCATGCTATTGCTTCCCGTATGGCTTTCATTTTCTCCTCCTTGTAT
AAATCCTGGTTAGTTCTTGCCACGGCGGAACTCATCGCCGCCTGCCTTGCCCGCTGCTGGACAGGGGCTC
GGCTGTTGGGCACTGACAATTCCGTGGCTCGAGAGATCTTCGACTGTGCCTTCTAGTTGCCAGCCATCTG
TTGTTTGCCCCTCCCCCGTGCCTTCCTTGACCCTGGAAGGTGCCACTCCCACTGTCCTTTCCTAATAAAA
TGAGGAAATTGCATCGCATTGTCTGAGTAGGTGTCATTCTATTCTGGGGGGTGGGGTGGGGCAGGACAGC
AAGGGGGAGGATTGGGAAGACAATAGCAGGCATGAGATCTCACGTGCGGACCGAGCGGCCGCAGGAACCC
CTAGTGATGGAGTTGGCCACTCCCTCTCTGCGCGCTCGCTCGCTCACTGAGGCCGGGCGACCAAAGGTCG
CCCGACGCCCGGGCTTTGCCCGGGCGGCCTCAGTGAGCGAGCGAGCGCGCAGCTGCCTGCAGGGGCGCCT
ATCAGCACACAATTGCCCATTATACGCGCGTATAATGGACTATTGTGTGCTGATATGATGCGGTATTTTC
TCCTTACGCATCTGTGCGGTATTTCACACCGCATA
[95 nt withheld, positions 2766-2860]
T
[46 nt withheld, positions 2862-2907]
C
[141 nt withheld, positions 2909-3049]
CCTTTGACGTTGGAGTCCACGTTCTTT
[37 nt withheld, positions 3077-3113]
ACTCTATCTCGGGCTATTCTTTTGATTTATAAGGGATTTTGCCGATTTCGGTCTATTGGTTAAAAAATGA
GCTGATTTAACAAAAATTTAACGCGAATTTTAACAAAATATTAACGTTTACAATTTTATGGTGCACTCTC
AGTACAATCTGCTCTGATGCCGCATAGTTAAGCCAGCCCCGACACCCGCCAACACCCGCTGACGCGCCCT
GACGGGCTTGTCTGCTCCCGGCATCCGCTTACAGACAAGCTGTGACCGTCTCCGGGAGCTGCATGTGTCA
GAGGTTTTCACCGTCATCACCGAAACGCGCGAGACGAAAGGGCCTCGTGATACGCCTATTTTTATAGGTT
AATGTCATGATAATAATGGTTTCTTAGACGTCAGGTGGCACTTTTCGGGGAAATGTGCGCGGAACCCCTA
TTTGTTTATTTTTCTAAATACATTCAAATATGTATCCGCTCATGAGACAATAACCCTGATAAATGCTTCA
ATAATATTGAAAAAGGAAGAGTATGAGTATTCAACATTTCCGTGTCGCCCTTATTCCCTTTTTTGCGGCA
TTTTGCCTTCCTGTTTTTGCTCACCCAGAAACGCTGGTGAAAGTAAAAGATGCTGAAGATCAGTTGGGTG
CACGAGTGGGTTACATCGAACTGGATCTCAACAGCGGTAAGATCCTTGAGAGTTTTCGCCCCGAAGAACG
TTTTCCAATGATGAGCACTTTTAAAGTTCTGCTATGTGGCGCGGTATTATCCCGTATTGACGCCGGGCAA
GAGCAACTCGGTCGCCGCATACACTATTCTCAGAATGACTTGGTTGAGTACTCACCAGTCACAGAAAAGC
ATCTTACGGATGGCATGACAGTAAGAGAATTATGCAGTGCTGCCATAACCATGAGTGATAACACTGCGGC
CAACTTACTTCTGACAACGATCGGAGGACCGAAGGAGCTAACCGCTTTTTTGCACAACATGGGGGATCAT
GTAACTCGCCTTGATCGTTGGGAACCGGAGCTGAATGAAGCCATACCAAACGACGAGCGTGACACCACGA
TGCCTGTAGCAATGGCAACAACGTTGCGCAAACTATTAACTGGCGAACTACTTACTCTAGCTTCCCGGCA
ACAATTAATAGACTGGATGGAGGCGGATAAAGTTGCAGGACCACTTCTGCGCTCGGCCCTTCCGGCTGGC
TGGTTTATTGCTGATAAATCTGGAGCCGGTGAGCGTGGGTCTCGCGGTATCATTGCAGCACTGGGGCCAG
ATGGTAAGCCCTCCCGTATCGTAGTTATCTACACGACGGGGAGTCAGGCAACTATGGATGAACGAAATAG
ACAGATCGCTGAGATAGGTGCCTCACTGATTAAGCATTGGTAACTGTCAGACCAAGTTTACTCATATATA
CTTTAGATTGATTTAAAACTTCATTTTTAATTTAAAAGGATCTAGGTGAAGATCCTTTTTGATAATCTCA
TGACCAAAATCCCTTAACGTGAGTTTTCGTTCCACTGAGCGTCAGACCCCGTAGAAAAGATCAAAGGATC
TTCTTGAGATCCTTTTTTTCTGCGCGTAATCTGCTGCTTGCAAACAAAAAAACCACCGCTACCAGCGGTG
GTTTGTTTGCCGGATCAAGAGCTACCAACTCTTTTTCCGAAGGTAACTGGCTTCAGCAGAGCGCAGATAC
CAAATACTGTTCTTCTAGTGTAGCCGTAGTTAGGCCACCACTTCAAGAACTCTGTAGCACCGCCTACATA
CCTCGCTCTGCTAATCCTGTTACCAGTGGCTGCTGCCAGTGGCGATAAGTCGTGTCTTACCGGGTTGGAC
TCAAGACGATAGTTACCGGATAAGGCGCAGCGGTCGGGCTGAACGGGGGGTTCGTGCACACAGCCCAGCT
TGGAGCGAACGACCTACACCGAACTGAGATACCTACAGCGTGAGCTATGAGAAAGCGCCACGCTTCCCGA
AGGGAGAAAGGCGGACAGGTATCCGGTAAGCGGCAGGGTCGGAACAGGAGAGCGCACGAGGGAGCTTCCA
GGGGGAAACGCCTGGTATCTTTATAGTCCTGTCGGGTTTCGCCACCTCTGACTTGAGCGTCGATTTTTGT
GATGCTCGTCAGGGGGGCGGAGCCTATGGAAAAACGCCAGCAACGCGGCCTTTTTACGGTTCCTGGCCTT
TTGCTGGCCTTTTGCTCATATCAGCACACAATTGCCCATTATACGCGCGTATAATGGACTATTGTGTGCT
GATAACATGT
Features (pLannotate 1.2.2; 20 found; start..end, strand, type, name):
     12..39      +  repeat_region  AAV2 ITR (fragment): inverted terminal repeat of adeno-associated virus serotype 2 inverted
     68..95      +  repeat_region  AAV2 ITR (fragment): inverted terminal repeat of adeno-associated virus serotype 2 inverted
    722..1438    +  CDS            SYFP2: SYFP2 is a basic (constitutively fluorescent) yellow fluorescent protein published in 2006, derived from Aequorea victoria. It is reported to be a very rapidly-maturing monomer with moderate acid sensitivity.
   1517..1582    +  CDS            3xFLAG: three tandem FLAG® epitope tags, followed by an enterokinase cleavage site
   1613..1990    +  CDS            H2B: human histone H2B; HIST1H2BJ
   2024..2181    +  misc_feature   WPRE (fragment): woodchuck hepatitis virus posttranscriptional regulatory element
   2187..2267    +  misc_feature   WPRE (fragment): woodchuck hepatitis virus posttranscriptional regulatory element
   2284..2395    +  polyA_signal   bGH poly(A) signal: bovine growth hormone polyadenylation signal
   2513..2653    +  repeat_region  AAV2 ITR: inverted terminal repeat of adeno-associated virus serotype 2 inverted
   2660..2687    +  misc_feature   telR: telR; telomeric sequence from coliphage N15
   2688..2715    +  misc_feature   telL: telL; telomeric sequence from coliphage N15
   2716..2765    -  misc_feature   bom (fragment): basis of mobility region from pBR322
   2784..3239    +  rep_origin     f1 ori (sequence partly withheld): f1 bacteriophage origin of replication; arrow indicates direction of (+) strand synthesis
   3240..3289    -  misc_feature   bom (fragment): basis of mobility region from pBR322
   3391..3426    -  CDS            rop (fragment): Rop protein, which maintains plasmids at low copy number; rop
   3521..3625    +  promoter       AmpR promoter: bla
   3626..4486    +  CDS            AmpR: β-lactamase; bla; confers resistance to ampicillin, carbenicillin, and related antibiotics
   4657..5245    +  rep_origin     ori: high-copy-number ColE1/pMB1/pBR322/pUC origin of replication
   5302..5329    +  misc_feature   telR: telR; telomeric sequence from coliphage N15
   5330..5357    +  misc_feature   telL: telL; telomeric sequence from coliphage N15
