[The description below was written by a language model from this plasmid's Addgene catalogue record and pLannotate feature annotations shown in this document.]
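Description:
AiP14981 - pAAV-AiE1391h-minBG-SYFP2-P2A-3XFLAG-10aa-H2B-WPRE3-BGHpA (alias CN4981) is a 5,363 nt recombinant AAV transfer plasmid from a collection of enhancer-driven AAV vectors built for genetic access to cortical cell types. It is propagated in E. coli as a high-copy plasmid with a ColE1/pUC-type origin and ampicillin resistance (bla with its own promoter), and the backbone also carries an f1 phage origin. AAV2 inverted terminal repeats flank the expression cassette and provide the cis signals for replication and packaging of the cassette into AAV particles. The 3′ ITR is annotated in full, while only short ITR fragments are called at the 5′ end. Short N15 telR/telL matches and pBR322 bom and rop fragments are also annotated in the backbone.

According to the name, expression is controlled by the AiE1391h enhancer placed upstream of a minimal beta-globin promoter (minBG). Neither element is called in the automated feature table, but they presumably occupy the unannotated region between the 5′ ITR and the start of the reporter. The record says the enhancer is meant to direct expression to specific brain cell types but does not state which ones. The payload is a bicistronic reporter. The yellow fluorescent protein SYFP2 is followed by a P2A self-cleaving peptide and then human histone H2B, which is tagged at its N-terminus with 3xFLAG through a 10-amino-acid linker. One transcript should therefore yield free SYFP2 plus a chromatin-bound, epitope-tagged nuclear marker. A shortened WPRE (WPRE3, annotated as two fragments) enhances transcript expression, and a bovine growth hormone polyadenylation signal terminates the transcript. The construct is used to produce AAV for labelling and evaluating enhancer-defined brain cell populations.
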