Addgene plasmid #229928: AiP14981 - pAAV-AiE1391h-minBG-SYFP2-P2A-3XFLAG-10aa-H2B-WPRE3-BGHpA (Alias: CN4981)
Purpose: AiE1391h is an enhancer sequence, designed to drive AAV-mediated transgene expression in specific brain cell types
Depositing lab: Allen Institute for Brain Science & Jonathan Ting. Depositing organization: Allen Institute. Publication: A suite of enhancer AAVs and transgenic mouse lines for genetic access to cortical cell types. Ben-Simon Y, Hooper M, Narayan S, Daigle TL, Dwivedi D, Way SW, Oster A, Stafford DA, Mich JK, Taormina MJ, Martinez RA, Opitz-Araya X, Roth JR, Alexander JR, Allen S, Amster A, Arbuckle J, Ayala A, Baker PM, Bakken TE, Barcelli T, Barta S, Bendrick J, Bertagnolli D, Bielstein C, Bishwakarma P, Bowlus J, Boyer G, Brouner K, Casian B, Casper T, Chakka AB, Chakrabarty R, Chance RK, Chavan S, Clark M, Colbert K, Collman F, Daniel S, Departee M, DiValentin P, Donadio N, Dotson N, Egdorf T, Fliss T, Gabitto M, Garcia J, Gary A, Gasperini M, Gloe J, Goldy J, Gore BB, Graybuck L, Greisman N, Haeseleer F, Halterman C, Haradon Z, Hastings SD, Helback O, Ho W, Hockemeyer D, Huang C, Huff S, Hunker A, Johansen N, Jones D, Juneau Z, Kalmbach B, Kannan M, Khem S, Kussick E, Kutsal R, Larsen R, Lee C, Lee AY, Leibly M, Lenz GH, Li S, Liang E, Lusk N, Madigan Z, Malloy J, Malone J, McCue R, Melchor J, Mollenkopf T, Moosman S, Morin E, Newman D, Ng L, Ngo K, Omstead V, Otto S, Oyama A, Pena N, Pham T, Phillips E, Pom CA, Potekhina L, Ransford S, Ray PL, Rette D, Reynoldson C, Rimorin C, Rocha D, Ruiz A, Sanchez REA, Sawyer L, Sedeno-Cortes A, Sevigny JP, Shapovalova N, Shepard N, Shulga L, Sigler AR, Siverts L, Soliman S, Somasundaram S, Staats B, Stewart K, Szelenyi E, Tieu M, Trader C, Tran A, van Velthoven CTJ, Walker M, Wang Y, Weed N, Wirthlin M, Wood T, Wynalda B, Yao Z, Zhou T, Ariza J, Dee N, Reding M, Ronellenfitch K, Mufti S, Sunkin SM, Smith KA, Esposito L, Waters J, Thyagarajan B, Yao S, Lein ES, Zeng H, Levi BP, Ngai J, Ting JT, Tasic B. Cell. 2025 May 16:S0092-8674(25)00513-6. doi: 10.1016/j.cell.2025.05.002. PubMed 40403729.
Backbone
  Vector backbone: rAAV
  Vector type: AAV
Growth in bacteria
  Bacterial resistance: Ampicillin, 100 μg/mL
  Growth temperature: 30°C
  Growth strain: NEB Stable
  Copy number: High Copy
Gene/Insert
  Gene/Insert name: SYFP2-P2A-3XFLAG-10aa-H2B
  Species: Synthetic
  Cloning method: Restriction Enzyme; 5′ cloning site Unknown (unknown if destroyed); 3′ cloning site Unknown (unknown if destroyed)
Terms and licenses: Academic/Nonprofit Terms; Industry Terms: Not Available to Industry
Depositor comments: Allen Institute plasmid alias: CN4981
How to cite: AiP14981 - pAAV-AiE1391h-minBG-SYFP2-P2A-3XFLAG-10aa-H2B-WPRE3-BGHpA (Alias: CN4981) was a gift from Allen Institute for Brain Science & Jonathan Ting (Addgene plasmid # 229928 ; http://n2t.net/addgene:229928 ; RRID:Addgene_229928)
